>Addgene plasmid #222715 | pETDuet-AtRBX1-T7-AtASK1-T7-AtCUL1-S | addgene full sequence | sequence record 441458 | Addgene NGS Result
CGGGATCTCGACGCTCTCCCTTATGCGACTCCTGCATTAGGAAGCAGCCCAGTAGTAGGTTGAGGCCGTT
GAGCACCGCCGCCGCAAGGAATGGTGCATGCAAGGAGATGGCGCCCAACAGTCCCCCGGCCACGGGGCCT
GCCACCATACCCACGCCGAAACAAGCGCTCATGAGCCCGAAGTGGCGAGCCCGATCTTCCCCATCGGTGA
TGTCGGCGATATAGGCGCCAGCAACCGCACCTGTGGCGCCGGTGATGCCGGCCACGATGCGTCCGGCGTA
GAGGATCGAGATCGATCTCGATCCCGCGAAATTAATACGACTCACTATAGGGGAATTGTGAGCGGATAAC
AATTCCCCTCTAGAAATAATTTTGTTTAACTTTAAGAAGGAGATATACCATGGCGACTCTAGACTCCGAC
GTTACCATGATTCCTGCCGGAGAAGCCTCCAGCAGCGTAGCCGCGTCGTCTTCCAACAAGAAAGCTAAGC
GATTCGAAATTAAGAAGTGGAGCGCCGTTGCTCTCTGGGCTTGGGATATCGTTGTTGACAACTGTGCGAT
CTGCAGAAACCACATCATGGATCTTTGTATCGAGTGTCAGGCTAATCAGGCCAGTGCCACAAGTGAAGAG
TGCACTGTAGCTTGGGAGGACGACCAAAATAACTGCAATAAGTATTTCTGTATTCTTGATTGCTCAATGA
AAGATGACCACTTGGAGGGGGTTTGCAATCACGCCTTCCACTTTCACTGCATCAGCAGATGGCTAAAGAC
TCGTCAAGTTTGTCCATTGGATAACAGTGAGTGGGAGTTTCAGAAATATGGTCACAGCCAGGATCCGAAT
TCGATGGCTAGCATGACTGGTGGACAGCAAATGGGTCCATAACCCCGAAAGAAGGAGATATACATATGGA
CAAGTACGAGCTGGTGAAAGACATAGGTGCTGGGAATTTTGGAGTTGCCAGGCTCATGAAGGTCAAAAAC
TCTAAGGAACTTGTTGCCATGAAGTACATCGAGCGTGGTCCTAAGATTGATGAGAATGTGGCAAGAGAGA
TCATTAATCACAGATCACTTCGCCATCCGAATATAATCCGGTTCAAGGAGGTGGTGTTGACTCCAACCCA
TCTTGCCATTGCTATGGAATATGCTGCTGGTGGTGAACTATTCGAGCGTATATGCAGTGCTGGAAGATTT
AGTGAGGATGAGGAGGAAGGGAACAAGAGAAAACATGCGAGATATTTCTTCCAGCAGCTTATATCAGGTG
TTAGCTATTGCCATGCTATGCAAATATGCCATAGAGATCTGAAGCTCGAGAATACGCTCTTGGATGGAAG
TCCTGCTCCACGTCTGAAAATCTGTGATTTTGGTTATTCCAAGTCCTCTCTGCTGCACTCTAGGCCCAAA
TCAACAGTTGGAACTCCAGCATATATTGCACCTGAGGTCCTTTCTCGAAGAGAATATGATGGCAAGATGG
CTGATGTATGGTCTTGTGGTGTGACTCTTTATGTCATGCTGGTTGGAGCATACCCATTTGAAGACCAGGA
AGACCCCAAGAACTTCAGGAAAACAATACAAAAAATAATGGCTGTCCAGTACAAGATCCCGGACTACGTC
CATATCTCACAGGATTGTAAAAATCTCCTTTCCCGTATATTTGTCGCCAATTCACTCAAGAGGATCACCA
TTGCAGAAATCAAGAAACATTCATGGTTCCTAAAGAATTTGCCAAGGGAACTCACAGAGACAGCTCAAGC
TGCATATTTCAAGAAAGAGAACCCAACCTTCTCCCTTCAGACCGTTGAAGAGATCATGAAGATAGTGGCT
GACGCCAAAACACCGCCTCCTGTTTCCCGATCCATCGGAGGTTTTGGCTGGGGAGGAAATGGGGATGCAG
ATGGAAAAGAGGAAGATGCAGAAGACGTGGAGGAGGAAGAGGAGGAGGTGGAAGAAGAGGAAGACGATGA
GGATGAATACGATAAGACTGTAAAGGAAGTACACGCAAGTGGAGAAGTGAGAATAAGTAGCTCGGCGCGC
CTGCAGATGGCTAGCATGACTGGTGGACAGCAAATGGGTGTCGACAAGCTTGCGGCCGCATAATGCTTAA
GTCGAACAGAAAGTAATCGTATTGTACACGGCCGCATAATCGAAATTAATACGACTCACTATAGGGGAAT
TGTGAGCGGATAACAATTCCCCATCTTAGTATATTAGTTAAGTATAAGAAGGAGATATACATATGGCAGA
TCTCAATTGGATATCGGCCGGCCACGCGATCGCTGACGTCGGTACC
[2214 nt withheld, positions 2287-4500]
GGTACCCTCGAGTCTGGTAAAGAAACCGCTGCTGCGAAATTTGAACGCCAGCACATGGACTCGTCTACTA
GCGCAGCTTAATTAACCTAGGCTGCTGCCACCGCTGAGCAATAACTAGCATAACCCCTTGGGGCCTCTAA
ACGGGTCTTGAGGGGTTTTTTGCTGAAAGGAGGAACTATATCCGGATTGGCGAATGGG
[124 nt withheld, positions 4699-4822]
C
[91 nt withheld, positions 4824-4914]
A
[49 nt withheld, positions 4916-4964]
CCTTTGACGTTGGAGTCCACGTTCTTT
[37 nt withheld, positions 4992-5028]
ACCCTATCTCGGTCTATTCTTTTGATTTATAAGGGATTTTGCCGATTTCGGCCTATTGGTTAAAAAATGA
GCTGATTTAACAAAAATTTAACGCGAATTTTAACAAAATATTAACGTTTACAATTTCTGGCGGCACGATG
GCATGAGATTATCAAAAAGGATCTTCACCTAGATCCTTTTAAATTAAAAATGAAGTTTTAAATCAATCTA
AAGTATATATGAGTAAACTTGGTCTGACAGTTACCAATGCTTAATCAGTGAGGCACCTATCTCAGCGATC
TGTCTATTTCGTTCATCCATAGTTGCCTGACTCCCCGTCGTGTAGATAACTACGATACGGGAGGGCTTAC
CATCTGGCCCCAGTGCTGCAATGATACCGCGAGACCCACGCTCACCGGCTCCAGATTTATCAGCAATAAA
CCAGCCAGCCGGAAGGGCCGAGCGCAGAAGTGGTCCTGCAACTTTATCCGCCTCCATCCAGTCTATTAAT
TGTTGCCGGGAAGCTAGAGTAAGTAGTTCGCCAGTTAATAGTTTGCGCAACGTTGTTGCCATTGCTACAG
GCATCGTGGTGTCACGCTCGTCGTTTGGTATGGCTTCATTCAGCTCCGGTTCCCAACGATCAAGGCGAGT
TACATGATCCCCCATGTTGTGCAAAAAAGCGGTTAGCTCCTTCGGTCCTCCGATCGTTGTCAGAAGTAAG
TTGGCCGCAGTGTTATCACTCATGGTTATGGCAGCACTGCATAATTCTCTTACTGTCATGCCATCCGTAA
GATGCTTTTCTGTGACTGGTGAGTACTCAACCAAGTCATTCTGAGAATAGTGTATGCGGCGACCGAGTTG
CTCTTGCCCGGCGTCAATACGGGATAATACCGCGCCACATAGCAGAACTTTAAAAGTGCTCATCATTGGA
AAACGTTCTTCGGGGCGAAAACTCTCAAGGATCTTACCGCTGTTGAGATCCAGTTCGATGTAACCCACTC
GTGCACCCAACTGATCTTCAGCATCTTTTACTTTCACCAGCGTTTCTGGGTGAGCAAAAACAGGAAGGCA
AAATGCCGCAAAAAAGGGAATAAGGGCGACACGGAAATGTTGAATACTCATACTCTTCCTTTTTCAATCA
TGATTGAAGCATTTATCAGGGTTATTGTCTCATGAGCGGATACATATTTGAATGTATTTAGAAAAATAAA
CAAATAGGTCATGACCAAAATCCCTTAACGTGAGTTTTCGTTCCACTGAGCGTCAGACCCCGTAGAAAAG
ATCAAAGGATCTTCTTGAGATCCTTTTTTTCTGCGCGTAATCTGCTGCTTGCAAACAAAAAAACCACCGC
TACCAGCGGTGGTTTGTTTGCCGGATCAAGAGCTACCAACTCTTTTTCCGAAGGTAACTGGCTTCAGCAG
AGCGCAGATACCAAATACTGTCCTTCTAGTGTAGCCGTAGTTAGGCCACCACTTCAAGAACTCTGTAGCA
CCGCCTACATACCTCGCTCTGCTAATCCTGTTACCAGTGGCTGCTGCCAGTGGCGATAAGTCGTGTCTTA
CCGGGTTGGACTCAAGACGATAGTTACCGGATAAGGCGCAGCGGTCGGGCTGAACGGGGGGTTCGTGCAC
ACAGCCCAGCTTGGAGCGAACGACCTACACCGAACTGAGATACCTACAGCGTGAGCTATGAGAAAGCGCC
ACGCTTCCCGAAGGGAGAAAGGCGGACAGGTATCCGGTAAGCGGCAGGGTCGGAACAGGAGAGCGCACGA
GGGAGCTTCCAGGGGGAAACGCCTGGTATCTTTATAGTCCTGTCGGGTTTCGCCACCTCTGACTTGAGCG
TCGATTTTTGTGATGCTCGTCAGGGGGGCGGAGCCTATGGAAAAACGCCAGCAACGCGGCCTTTTTACGG
TTCCTGGCCTTTTGCTGGCCTTTTGCTCACATGTTCTTTCCTGCGTTATCCCCTGATTCTGTGGATAACC
GTATTACCGCCTTTGAGTGAGCTGATACCGCTCGCCGCAGCCGAACGACCGAGCGCAGCGAGTCAGTGAG
CGAGGAAGCGGAAGAGCGCCTGATGCGGTATTTTCTCCTTACGCATCTGTGCGGTATTTCACACCGCAAT
GGTGCACTCTCAGTACAATCTGCTCTGATGCCGCATAGTTAAGCCAGTATACACTCCGCTATCGCTACGT
GACTGGGTCATGGCTGCGCCCCGACACCCGCCAACACCCGCTGACGCGCCCTGACGGGCTTGTCTGCTCC
CGGCATCCGCTTACAGACAAGCTGTGACCGTCTCCGGGAGCTGCATGTGTCAGAGGTTTTCACCGTCATC
ACCGAAACGCGCGAGGCAGCTGCGGTAAAGCTCATCAGCGTGGTCGTGAAGCGATTCACAGATGTCTGCC
TGTTCATCCGCGTCCAGCTCGTTGAGTTTCTCCAGAAGCGTTAATGTCTGGCTTCTGATAAAGCGGGCCA
TGTTAAGGGCGGTTTTTTCCTGTTTGGTCACTGATGCCTCCGTGTAAGGGGGATTTCTGTTCATGGGGGT
AATGATACCGATGAAACGAGAGAGGATGCTCACGATACGGGTTACTGATGATGAACATGCCCGGTTACTG
GAACGTTGTGAGGGTAAACAACTGGCGGTATGGATGCGGCGGGACCAGAGAAAAATCACTCAGGGTCAAT
GCCAGCGCTTCGTTAATACAGATGTAGGTGTTCCACAGGGTAGCCAGCAGCATCCTGCGATGCAGATCCG
GAACATAATGGTGCAGGGCGCTGACTTCCGCGTTTCCAGACTTTACGAAACACGGAAACCGAAGACCATT
CATGTTGTTGCTCAGGTCGCAGACGTTTTGCAGCAGCAGTCGCTTCACGTTCGCTCGCGTATCGGTGATT
CATTCTGCTAACCAGTAAGGCAACCCCGCCAGCCTAGCCGGGTCCTCAACGACAGGAGCACGATCATGCT
AGTCATGCCCCGCGCCCACCGGAAGGAGCTGACTGGGTTGAAGGCTCTCAAGGGCATCGGTCGAGATCCC
GGTGCCTAATGAGTGAGCTAACTTACATTAATTGCGTTGCGCTCACTGCCCGCTTTCCAGTCGGGAAACC
TGTCGTGCCAGCTGCATTAATGAATCGGCCAACGCGCGGGGAGAGGCGGTTTGCGTATTGGGCGCCAGGG
TGGTTTTTCTTTTCACCAGTGAGACGGGCAACAGCTGATTGCCCTTCACCGCCTGGCCCTGAGAGAGTTG
CAGCAAGCGGTCCACGCTGGTTTGCCCCAGCAGGCGAAAATCCTGTTTGATGGTGGTTAACGGCGGGATA
TAACATGAGCTGTCTTCGGTATCGTCGTATCCCACTACCGAGATGTCCGCACCAACGCGCAGCCCGGACT
CGGTAATGGCGCGCATTGCGCCCAGCGCCATCTGATCGTTGGCAACCAGCATCGCAGTGGGAACGATGCC
CTCATTCAGCATTTGCATGGTTTGTTGAAAACCGGACATGGCACTCCAGTCGCCTTCCCGTTCCGCTATC
GGCTGAATTTGATTGCGAGTGAGATATTTATGCCAGCCAGCCAGACGCAGACGCGCCGAGACAGAACTTA
ATGGGCCCGCTAACAGCGCGATTTGCTGGTGACCCAATGCGACCAGATGCTCCACGCCCAGTCGCGTACC
GTCTTCATGGGAGAAAATAATACTGTTGATGGGTGTCTGGTCAGAGACATCAAGAAATAACGCCGGAACA
TTAGTGCAGGCAGCTTCCACAGCAATGGCATCCTGGTCATCCAGCGGATAGTTAATGATCAGCCCACTGA
CGCGTTGCGCGAGAAGATTGTGCACCGCCGCTTTACAGGCTTCGACGCCGCTTCGTTCTACCATCGACAC
CACCACGCTGGCACCCAGTTGATCGGCGCGAGATTTAATCGCCGCGACAATTTGCGACGGCGCGTGCAGG
GCCAGACTGGAGGTGGCAACGCCAATCAGCAACGACTGTTTGCCCGCCAGTTGTTGTGCCACGCGGTTGG
GAATGTAATTCAGCTCCGCCATCGCCGCTTCCACTTTTTCCCGCGTTTTCGCAGAAACGTGGCTGGCCTG
GTTCACCACGCGGGAAACGGTCTGATAAGAGACACCGGCATACTCTGCGACATCGTATAACGTTACTGGT
TTCACATTCACCACCCTGAATTGACTCTCTTCCGGGCGCTATCATGCCATACCGCGAAAGGTTTTGCGCC
ATTCGATGGTGTC
Features (pLannotate 1.2.2; 25 found; start..end, strand, type, name):
      8..287     -  CDS            TcR (fragment): tetracycline efflux protein; tet; confers resistance to tetracycline
    313..331     +  promoter       T7 promoter: promoter for bacteriophage T7 RNA polymerase
    332..356     +  protein_bind   lac operator: The lac repressor binds to the lac operator to inhibit transcription in E. coli. This inhibition can be relieved by adding lactose or isopropyl-β-D-thiogalactopyranoside (IPTG). lac repressor encoded by lacI
    371..393     +  RBS            RBS: efficient ribosome binding site from bacteriophage T7 gene 10 (Olins and Rangwala, 1989)
    400..825     +  CDS            RBX1A: RBX1A_ARATH - Also known as ROC1. Experimental evidence at protein level: Swiss-Prot protein existence level 1. Component of the SCF (SKP1-CUL1-F-box protein) E3 ubiquitin ligase complex, which mediates the ubiquitination and subsequent proteasomal degradation of target proteins. The SCF complex plays a crucial role in regulating response to auxin and is essential for growth and development. Through the RING-type zinc finger, seems to recruit the E2 ubiquitination enzyme, to the complex and brings it into close proximity to the substrate. Promotes the neddylation of CUL1. From Arabidopsis thal
    844..876     +  CDS            T7 tag (gene 10 leader): leader peptide from bacteriophage T7 gene 10 promotes efficient translation in E. coli
    906..2018    +  CDS            SRK2A: SRK2A_ARATH - Also known as ASK1, OSKL7, SNRK2.4. Experimental evidence at protein level: Swiss-Prot protein existence level 1. From Arabidopsis thaliana (Mouse-ear cress).
   2037..2069    +  CDS            T7 tag (gene 10 leader): leader peptide from bacteriophage T7 gene 10 promotes efficient translation in E. coli
   2147..2165    +  promoter       T7 promoter: promoter for bacteriophage T7 RNA polymerase
   2166..2190    +  protein_bind   lac operator: The lac repressor binds to the lac operator to inhibit transcription in E. coli. This inhibition can be relieved by adding lactose or isopropyl-β-D-thiogalactopyranoside (IPTG). lac repressor encoded by lacI
   2287..4500    +  CDS            CUL1 (sequence withheld): CUL1_ARATH - Experimental evidence at protein level: Swiss-Prot protein existence level 1. Involved in ubiquitination and subsequent proteasomal degradation of target proteins. Regulator of mitotic processes which plays a role during gametogenesis and embryogenesis. Together with SKP1, RBX1 and a F-box protein, it forms a SCF complex. The functional specificity of this complex depends of the type of F-box protein. SCF(UFO) is implicated in floral organ development. SCF(TIR1) is involved in auxin signaling pathway. SCF(COI1) regulates responses to jasmonates. SCF(EID1) and SCF(AFR) are implicat
   4519..4560    +  CDS            S-Tag (fragment): affinity and epitope tag derived from pancreatic ribonuclease A
   4590..4607    +  CDS            SET1 (fragment): solubility-enhancement tag derived from T7 phage gene 10B
   4615..4662    +  terminator     T7 terminator: transcription terminator for bacteriophage T7 RNA polymerase
   4699..5154    +  rep_origin     f1 ori (sequence partly withheld): f1 bacteriophage origin of replication; arrow indicates direction of (+) strand synthesis
   5269..6129    -  CDS            AmpR: β-lactamase; bla; confers resistance to ampicillin, carbenicillin, and related antibiotics
   6130..6222    -  promoter       AmpR promoter: bla
   6303..6891    +  rep_origin     ori: high-copy-number ColE1/pMB1/pBR322/pUC origin of replication
   7077..7216    -  misc_feature   bom: basis of mobility region from pBR322
   7318..7509    -  CDS            rop: Rop protein, which maintains plasmids at low copy number; rop
   7526..7906    +  CDS            YPB1_ECOLX: Protein predicted: Swiss-Prot protein existence level 4. From Escherichia coli.
   7968..8032    -  CDS            TcR (fragment): tetracycline efflux protein; tet; confers resistance to tetracycline
   8047..8068    -  protein_bind   CAP binding site: CAP binding activates transcription in the presence of cAMP. E. coli catabolite activator protein
   8081..9163    -  CDS            lacI: lac repressor; lacI; The lac repressor binds to the lac operator to inhibit transcription in E. coli. This inhibition can be relieved by adding lactose or isopropyl-β-D-thiogalactopyranoside (IPTG).
   9164..9241    -  promoter       lacI promoter: lacI
