[The description below was written by a language model from this plasmid's Addgene catalogue record and pLannotate feature annotations shown in this document.]
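Description:
pETDuet-AtRBX1-T7-AtASK1-T7-AtCUL1-S is a bacterial co-expression plasmid built on pETDuet-1 that is intended to produce three Arabidopsis thaliana core subunits of the SCF-type E3 ubiquitin ligase in E. coli. The backbone carries a ColE1/pBR322-type origin with the bom region and rop gene, an f1 origin, and the β-lactamase gene for ampicillin selection. It also encodes lacI, so both expression cassettes are repressed through lac operators until induced with IPTG in a host supplying T7 RNA polymerase.

The first T7 promoter/lac operator unit, with a T7 gene 10 ribosome binding site, drives RBX1, the RING-box protein that recruits the E2 enzyme. RBX1 is followed by a C-terminal T7 epitope tag, and a second T7-tagged open reading frame lies downstream with no intervening promoter annotated, which suggests the two are transcribed together. The catalogue identifies this second insert as ASK1, the Arabidopsis SKP1 homologue (AT1G75950). However, the automated annotation matches the roughly 1.1 kb reading frame to SRK2A/SnRK2.4, a kinase that shares the alias ASK1. This discrepancy cannot be resolved from the record and should be checked against the sequence.

The second T7 promoter/lac operator unit expresses the scaffold protein cullin 1 (CUL1), fused in frame to the backbone's C-terminal S-tag and followed by the T7 terminator. The distinct tags allow separate immunodetection of the components. According to the record and the associated publication title, the plasmid is part of a bacterial platform for reconstituting and studying SCF-anchored ubiquitination cascades. The F-box protein and the other cascade components are not encoded on this plasmid.
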