Addgene plasmid #222715: pETDuet-AtRBX1-T7-AtASK1-T7-AtCUL1-S
Purpose: Expression AtRBX1-T7, AtASK1-T7 and AtCUL1-S in in bacterial cells
Depositing lab: Lei Wu. Depositing organization: Lanzhou University. Publication: A Bacterial Platform for Studying Ubiquitination Cascades Anchored by SCF-Type E3 Ubiquitin Ligases. Pu ZX, Wang JL, Li YY, Liang LY, Tan YT, Wang ZH, Li BL, Guo GQ, Wang L, Wu L. Biomolecules. 2024 Sep 25;14(10):1209. doi: 10.3390/biom14101209. PubMed 39456142.
Backbone
  Vector backbone: pETDuet-1
  Vector type: Bacterial Expression
Growth in bacteria
  Bacterial resistance: Ampicillin, 100 μg/mL
  Growth temperature: 37°C
  Growth strain: DH5alpha
  Copy number: Unknown
Gene/Insert 1
  Gene/Insert name: AtRBX1
  Species: A. thaliana (mustard weed)
  Entrez Gene: RBX1 (a.k.a. AT5G20570, ATRBX1, F7C8.160, F7C8_160, HRT1, REGULATOR OF CULLINS-1, RING-BOX 1, RING-box 1, ROC1)
  Tag / fusion protein: T7 (C terminal on insert)
Gene/Insert 2
  Gene/Insert name: AtASK1
  Species: A. thaliana (mustard weed)
  Entrez Gene: SKP1 (a.k.a. AT1G75950, ARABIDOPSIS SKP1 HOMOLOGUE 1, ASK1, ATSKP1, S phase kinase-associated protein 1, SKP1A, T4O12.17, T4O12_17, UFO INTERACTING PROTEIN 1, UIP1)
  Tag / fusion protein: T7 (C terminal on insert)
Gene/Insert 3
  Gene/Insert name: AtCUL1
  Species: A. thaliana (mustard weed)
  Entrez Gene: CUL1 (a.k.a. AT4G02570, ATCUL1, AUXIN RESISTANT 6, AXR6, T10P11.26, T10P11_26, cullin 1)
  Tag / fusion protein: S-Tag (C terminal on backbone)
Terms and licenses: Academic/Nonprofit Terms; Industry Terms: Not Available to Industry
How to cite: pETDuet-AtRBX1-T7-AtASK1-T7-AtCUL1-S was a gift from Lei Wu (Addgene plasmid # 222715)
